Addgene plasmid #17756: pBabe-vHras-zeo
Depositing lab: Susan Lindquist. Depositing organization: Whitehead Institute for Biomedical Research. Publication: Heat shock factor 1 is a powerful multifaceted modifier of carcinogenesis. Dai C, Whitesell L, Rogers AB, Lindquist S. Cell. 2007 Sep 21. 130(6):1005-18. 10.1016/j.cell.2007.07.020 PubMed 17889646.
Backbone
  Vector backbone: pBABE-zeo
  Backbone size w/o insert (bp): 4800
  Vector type: Mammalian Expression, Retroviral
  Selectable markers: Zeocin
Growth in bacteria
  Bacterial resistance: Ampicillin, 100 μg/mL
  Growth temperature: 37°C
  Growth strain: DH5alpha
  Copy number: High Copy
Gene/Insert
  Gene/Insert name: vHras (genomic0 (alt names: vHras; Hras)
  Species: H. sapiens (human)
  Insert size (bp): 3000
  Mutation: V12D
  Entrez Gene: HRAS (a.k.a. C-BAS/HAS, C-H-RAS, C-HA-RAS1, CTLO, H-RASIDX, HAMSV, HRAS1, RASH1, p21ras)
  Cloning method: Restriction Enzyme; 5′ cloning site BamHI (not destroyed); 3′ cloning site BamHI (not destroyed)
  Sequencing primers: 5′ pBABE5'; 3′ pBABE3'
Resource information
  A portion of this plasmid was derived from a plasmid made by: ATCC
Terms and licenses: Academic/Nonprofit Terms; Industry Terms: Not Available to Industry
How to cite: pBabe-vHras-zeo was a gift from Susan Lindquist (Addgene plasmid # 17756 ; http://n2t.net/addgene:17756 ; RRID:Addgene_17756)
