[The description below was written by a language model from this plasmid's Addgene catalogue record.]
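Description:
pBabe-vHras-zeo is a retroviral mammalian expression plasmid built on the pBABE-zeo backbone (about 4.8 kb without insert). It is maintained in E. coli as a high-copy plasmid under ampicillin selection, and transduced or transfected mammalian cells are selected with Zeocin. No feature table accompanies the record, so the individual backbone elements are not itemised. pBABE-series vectors are generally Moloney murine leukemia virus-based designs in which long terminal repeats and a packaging signal flank the cargo. This allows the transcript to be packaged into replication-defective virus in a packaging cell line and then stably integrated into target cells. The 5′ LTR typically drives the inserted gene, and a separate internal promoter drives the drug marker.

The payload is an approximately 3 kb insert labelled vHras, annotated as human HRAS and apparently a genomic rather than cDNA fragment, to judge from the insert name and its size. It is cloned into a BamHI site that is preserved at both ends. Because the same enzyme was used on both sides, the cloning was non-directional, and the record does not state the orientation. The mutation is listed as V12D, which points to an altered residue at codon 12, the classic hotspot where substitutions lock Ras in its active, GTP-bound, oncogenic state. The record does not explain this notation further. Part of the plasmid derives from material obtained from ATCC. No epitope tags or reporters are listed.

The construct serves to stably introduce activated H-Ras into mammalian cells, and the associated publication concerns the role of heat shock factor 1 in carcinogenesis, which fits its use in oncogenic transformation studies.
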