>Addgene plasmid #17756 | pBabe-vHras-zeo | addgene partial sequence | sequence record 23683 | 17756 with pBABE5'
TCGCGGANTGACTCTCTGTCTTCTCAGCTTTCTGTGGCTGAAAGATGCCCCCGGTTCCCCGCCGGGGGTG
CGGGGCGCTGCCCGGGTCTGCCCTCCCCTCGGCGGCGCCTAGTACGCAGTAGGCGCTCAGCAAATACTTG
TCGGAGGCACCAGCGCCGCGGGGCCTGCAGGCTGGCACTAGCCTGCCCGGGCACGCCGTGGCGCGCTCCG
CCGTGGCCAGACCTGTTCTGGAGGACGGTAACCTCAGCCCTCGGGCGCCTCCCTTTAGCCTTTCTGCCGA
CCCAGCAGCTTCTAATTTGGGTGCGTGGTTGAGAGCGCTCAGCTGTCAGCCCTGCCTTTGAGGGCTGGGT
CCCTTTTCCCATCACTGGGTCATTAAGAGCAAGTGGGGGCGAGGCGACAGCCCTCCCGCACGCTGGGTTG
CAGCTGCACAGGTAGGCACGCTGCAGTCCTTGCTGCCTGGCGTTGGGGCCCAGGGACCGCTGTGGGTTTG
CCCTTCAGATGGCCCTGCCAGCAGCTGCCCTGTGGGGCCTGGGGCTGGGCCTGGGCCTGGCTGAGCAGGG
CCCTCCTTGGCAGGTGGGGCAGGAGACCCTGTAGGAGGACCCCGGGCCGCAGGCCCCTGAGGAGCGATGA
CGGAATATAAGCTGGTGGTGGTGGGCGCCGTCGGTGTGGGCAAGAGTGCGCTGACCATCCAGCTGATCCA
GAACCATTTTGTGGACGAATACGACCCCACTATAGAGGTGAGCCTGGCGCCGCCGTCCAGGTGCCAGCAG
CTGCTGCGGGCGAGCCCAGGACACAGCCAGGATAGGGCTGGCTGCAGCCCCTGGTCCCCTGCATGGTGCT
GTGGCCCTGTCTCCTGCTTCCTCTAGAGGAAGGGAGTCCCTCGTCTCAGCACCCCANGAGAAGAGGGGGC
ATGANGGGCATGANAAGTACCAGGGAGAGCTGT
